Addgene plasmid #54625: mKO2-N1
Purpose: (Empty Backbone) Localization: N1 Cloning Vector, Excitation: 551, Emission: 565
Depositing lab: Michael Davidson & Atsushi Miyawaki. Depositing organization: Florida State University, Tallahassee. Publication: Visualizing spatiotemporal dynamics of multicellular cell-cycle progression. Sakaue-Sawano A, Kurokawa H, Morimura T, Hanyu A, Hama H, Osawa H, Kashiwagi S, Fukami K, Miyata T, Miyoshi H, Imamura T, Ogawa M, Masai H, Miyawaki A. Cell. 2008 Feb 8;132(3):487-98. doi: 10.1016/j.cell.2007.12.033. PubMed 18267078.
Backbone
  Vector backbone: mKO2-N1
  Backbone size (bp): 4750
  Vector type: Mammalian Expression
  Selectable markers: Neomycin (select with G418)
  Tag / fusion protein: mKO2 (C terminal on backbone)
Growth in bacteria
  Bacterial resistance: Kanamycin, 50 μg/mL
  Growth temperature: 37°C
  Growth strain: DH5alpha
  Copy number: High Copy
Gene/Insert
  Gene/Insert name: None
  Tag / fusion protein: mKO2 (C terminal on backbone)
Resource information
  A portion of this plasmid was derived from a plasmid made by: PMID 18267078; PI A. Miyawaki
Terms and licenses: Academic/Nonprofit Terms; Industry Terms: Not Available to Industry
Depositor comments: . Excitation = 551; Emission = 565
How to cite: mKO2-N1 was a gift from Michael Davidson & Atsushi Miyawaki (Addgene plasmid # 54625 ; http://n2t.net/addgene:54625 ; RRID:Addgene_54625)
