[The description below was written by a language model from this plasmid's Addgene catalogue record and pLannotate feature annotations shown in this document.]
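Description:
mKO2-N1 is an empty mammalian expression backbone of the "N1" type, designed for making fusion proteins that carry the monomeric orange fluorescent protein mKO2 at their C terminus. The catalogue lists no insert. The payload is the reading frame for mKO2, a constitutively fluorescent protein derived from the coral Verrillofungia concinna, with recorded excitation and emission maxima of 551 and 565 nm. Transcription is driven by the human cytomegalovirus immediate early enhancer and promoter. A multiple cloning site lies between the promoter and the mKO2 coding sequence, so a gene of interest cloned in frame and without a stop codon is expressed as a protein-mKO2 fusion. An SV40 polyadenylation signal terminates the transcript. The short large T antigen match just before it probably reflects the SV40-derived sequence in this region, not a functional gene.

The plasmid is maintained in E. coli through a high-copy ColE1/pUC-type origin and is selected with kanamycin. A single Tn5 aminoglycoside phosphotransferase (NeoR/KanR) gene serves both hosts. A bacterial bla-type promoter drives it for kanamycin resistance, and the adjacent SV40 enhancer/early promoter drives it in mammalian cells for G418 selection of stable transfectants, with an HSV TK polyadenylation signal downstream. An f1 origin is also present, which allows production of single-stranded DNA. The small ble and bGH poly(A) matches are fragments only. The sequenced record is 4,669 nt, slightly shorter than the listed backbone size of 4,750 bp. The vector is typically used for live-cell imaging and localization of tagged proteins, and unmodified it should express mKO2 alone.
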