Features (pLannotate 1.2.2; 15 found; start..end, strand, type, name):
     16..319     +  enhancer       CMV enhancer: human cytomegalovirus immediate early enhancer
    320..523     +  promoter       CMV promoter: human cytomegalovirus (CMV) immediate early promoter
    546..626     +  misc_feature   MCS: multiple cloning site
    634..1287    +  CDS            mKO2: mKO2 is a basic (constitutively fluorescent) orange fluorescent protein published in 2008, derived from Verrillofungia concinna. It has moderate acid sensitivity.
   1306..1389    +  CDS            large T antigen (fragment): large T antigen from SV40 (simian virus 40)
   1412..1533    +  polyA_signal   SV40 poly(A) signal: SV40 polyadenylation signal
   1567..1995    -  rep_origin     f1 ori (sequence partly withheld): f1 bacteriophage origin of replication; arrow indicates direction of (+) strand synthesis
   2022..2126    +  promoter       AmpR promoter: bla
   2128..2485    +  promoter       SV40 promoter: SV40 enhancer and early promoter
   2520..3314    +  CDS            NeoR/KanR: aminoglycoside phosphotransferase from Tn5; aph(3')-II (or nptII); confers resistance to neomycin, kanamycin, and G418 (Geneticin®)
   3335..3487    +  CDS            ble (fragment): BLE_KLEPN - Experimental evidence at protein level: Swiss-Prot protein existence level 1. Binding protein with a strong affinity to the bleomycin family of antibiotics. Binds to CL990; an antimitotic-antibiotic compound. From Klebsiella pneumoniae.
   3546..3593    +  polyA_signal   HSV TK poly(A) signal: herpes simplex virus thymidine kinase polyadenylation signal (Cole and Stacy, 1985)
   3684..3700    -  polyA_signal   bGH poly(A) signal (fragment): bovine growth hormone polyadenylation signal
   3922..4510    +  rep_origin     ori: high-copy-number ColE1/pMB1/pBR322/pUC origin of replication
   4625..4669    +  enhancer       CMV enhancer (fragment): human cytomegalovirus immediate early enhancer
>Addgene plasmid #54625 | mKO2-N1 | addgene full sequence | sequence record 162741 | Addgene NGS Result
ATATATGGAGTTCCGCGTTACATAACTTACGGTAAATGGCCCGCCTGGCTGACCGCCCAACGACCCCCGC
CCATTGACGTCAATAATGACGTATGTTCCCATAGTAACGCCAATAGGGACTTTCCATTGACGTCAATGGG
TGGAGTATTTACGGTAAACTGCCCACTTGGCAGTACATCAAGTGTATCATATGCCAAGTACGCCCCCTAT
TGACGTCAATGACGGTAAATGGCCCGCCTGGCATTATGCCCAGTACATGACCTTATGGGACTTTCCTACT
TGGCAGTACATCTACGTATTAGTCATCGCTATTACCATGGTGATGCGGTTTTGGCAGTACATCAATGGGC
GTGGATAGCGGTTTGACTCACGGGGATTTCCAAGTCTCCACCCCATTGACGTCAATGGGAGTTTGTTTTG
GCACCAAAATCAACGGGACTTTCCAAAATGTCGTAACAACTCCGCCCCATTGACGCAAATGGGCGGTAGG
CGTGTACGGTGGGAGGTCTATATAAGCAGAGCTGGTTTAGTGAACCGTCAGATCCGCTAGCGCTACCGGA
CTCAGATCTCGAGCTCAAGCTTCGAATTCTGCAGTCGACGGTACCGCGGGCCCGGGATCCACCGGTCGCC
ACCATGGTGAGTGTGATTAAACCAGAGATGAAGATGAGGTACTACATGGACGGCTCCGTCAATGGGCATG
AGTTCACAATTGAAGGTGAAGGCACAGGCAGACCTTACGAGGGACATCAAGAGATGACACTACGCGTCAC
AATGGCCGAGGGCGGGCCAATGCCTTTCGCGTTTGACTTAGTGTCACACGTGTTCTGTTACGGCCACAGA
GTATTTACTAAATATCCAGAAGAGATACCAGACTATTTCAAACAAGCATTTCCTGAAGGCCTGTCATGGG
AAAGGTCGTTGGAGTTCGAAGATGGTGGGTCCGCTTCAGTCAGTGCGCATATAAGCCTTAGAGGAAACAC
CTTCTACCACAAATCCAAATTTACTGGGGTTAACTTTCCTGCCGATGGTCCTATCATGCAAAACCAAAGT
GTTGATTGGGAGCCATCAACCGAGAAAATTACTGCCAGCGACGGAGTTCTGAAGGGTGATGTTACGATGT
ACCTAAAACTTGAAGGAGGCGGCAATCACAAATGCCAAATGAAGACTACTTACAAGGCGGCAAAAGAGAT
TCTTGAAATGCCAGGAGACCATTACATCGGCCATCGCCTCGTCAGGAAAACCGAAGGCAACATTACTGAG
CAGGTAGAAGATGCAGTAGCTCATAGCTAAGCGGCCGCGACTCTAGATCATAATCAGCCATACCACATTT
GTAGAGGTTTTACTTGCTTTAAAAAACCTCCCACACCTCCCCCTGAACCTGAAACATAAAATGAATGCAA
TTGTTGTTGTTAACTTGTTTATTGCAGCTTATAATGGTTACAAATAAAGCAATAGCATCACAAATTTCAC
AAATAAAGCATTTTTTTCACTGCATTCTAGTTGTGGTTTGTCCAAACTCATCAATGTATCTTAAGGCGTA
AATTGTAAGCGTTAATATTTTGTTAAAATTCGCGTTAAATTTTTGTTAAATCAGCTCATTTTTTAACCAA
TAGGCCGAAATCGGCAAAATCCCTTATAAATCAAAAGAATAGACCGAGATAGGGT
[37 nt withheld, positions 1666-1702]
AAAGAACGTGGACTCCAACGTCAAAGG
[49 nt withheld, positions 1730-1778]
T
[91 nt withheld, positions 1780-1870]
G
[124 nt withheld, positions 1872-1995]
CAGGTGGCACTTTTCGGGGAAATGTGCGCGGAACCCCTATTTGTTTATTTTTCTAAATACATTCAAATAT
GTATCCGCTCATGAGACAATAACCCTGATAAATGCTTCAATAATATTGAAAAAGGAAGAGTCCTGAGGCG
GAAAGAACCAGCTGTGGAATGTGTGTCAGTTAGGGTGTGGAAAGTCCCCAGGCTCCCCAGCAGGCAGAAG
TATGCAAAGCATGCATCTCAATTAGTCAGCAACCAGGTGTGGAAAGTCCCCAGGCTCCCCAGCAGGCAGA
AGTATGCAAAGCATGCATCTCAATTAGTCAGCAACCATAGTCCCGCCCCTAACTCCGCCCATCCCGCCCC
TAACTCCGCCCAGTTCCGCCCATTCTCCGCCCCATGGCTGACTAATTTTTTTTATTTATGCAGAGGCCGA
GGCCGCCTCGGCCTCTGAGCTATTCCAGAAGTAGTGAGGAGGCTTTTTTGGAGGCCTAGGCTTTTGCAAA
GATCGATCAAGAGACAGGATGAGGATCGTTTCGCATGATTGAACAAGATGGATTGCACGCAGGTTCTCCG
GCCGCTTGGGTGGAGAGGCTATTCGGCTATGACTGGGCACAACAGACAATCGGCTGCTCTGATGCCGCCG
TGTTCCGGCTGTCAGCGCAGGGGCGCCCGGTTCTTTTTGTCAAGACCGACCTGTCCGGTGCCCTGAATGA
ACTGCAAGACGAGGCAGCGCGGCTATCGTGGCTGGCCACGACGGGCGTTCCTTGCGCAGCTGTGCTCGAC
GTTGTCACTGAAGCGGGAAGGGACTGGCTGCTATTGGGCGAAGTGCCGGGGCAGGATCTCCTGTCATCTC
ACCTTGCTCCTGCCGAGAAAGTATCCATCATGGCTGATGCAATGCGGCGGCTGCATACGCTTGATCCGGC
TACCTGCCCATTCGACCACCAAGCGAAACATCGCATCGAGCGAGCACGTACTCGGATGGAAGCCGGTCTT
GTCGATCAGGATGATCTGGACGAAGAGCATCAGGGGCTCGCGCCAGCCGAACTGTTCGCCAGGCTCAAGG
CGAGCATGCCCGACGGCGAGGATCTCGTCGTGACCCATGGCGATGCCTGCTTGCCGAATATCATGGTGGA
AAATGGCCGCTTTTCTGGATTCATCGACTGTGGCCGGCTGGGTGTGGCGGACCGCTATCAGGACATAGCG
TTGGCTACCCGTGATATTGCTGAAGAGCTTGGCGGCGAATGGGCTGACCGCTTCCTCGTGCTTTACGGTA
TCGCCGCTCCCGATTCGCAGCGCATCGCCTTCTATCGCCTTCTTGACGAGTTCTTCTGAGCGGGACTCTG
GGGTTCGAAATGACCGACCAAGCGACGCCCAACCTGCCATCACGAGATTTCGATTCCACCGCCGCCTTCT
ATGAAAGGTTGGGCTTCGGAATCGTTTTCCGGGACGCCGGCTGGATGATCCTCCAGCGCGGGGATCTCAT
GCTGGAGTTCTTCGCCCACCCTAGGGGGAGGCTAACTGAAACACGGAAGGAGACAATACCGGAAGGAACC
CGCGCTATGACGGCAATAAAAAGACAGAATAAAACGCACGGTGTTGGGTCGTTTGTTCATAAACGCGGGG
TTCGGTCCCAGGGCTGGCACTCTGTCGATACCCCACCGAGACCCCATTGGGGCCAATACGCCCGCGTTTC
TTCCTTTTCCCCACCCCACCCCCCAAGTTCGGGTGAAGGCCCAGGGCTCGCAGCCAACGTCGGGGCGGCA
GGCCCTGCCATAGCCTCAGGTTACTCATATATACTTTAGATTGATTTAAAACTTCATTTTTAATTTAAAA
GGATCTAGGTGAAGATCCTTTTTGATAATCTCATGACCAAAATCCCTTAACGTGAGTTTTCGTTCCACTG
AGCGTCAGACCCCGTAGAAAAGATCAAAGGATCTTCTTGAGATCCTTTTTTTCTGCGCGTAATCTGCTGC
TTGCAAACAAAAAAACCACCGCTACCAGCGGTGGTTTGTTTGCCGGATCAAGAGCTACCAACTCTTTTTC
CGAAGGTAACTGGCTTCAGCAGAGCGCAGATACCAAATACTGTTCTTCTAGTGTAGCCGTAGTTAGGCCA
CCACTTCAAGAACTCTGTAGCACCGCCTACATACCTCGCTCTGCTAATCCTGTTACCAGTGGCTGCTGCC
AGTGGCGATAAGTCGTGTCTTACCGGGTTGGACTCAAGACGATAGTTACCGGATAAGGCGCAGCGGTCGG
GCTGAACGGGGGGTTCGTGCACACAGCCCAGCTTGGAGCGAACGACCTACACCGAACTGAGATACCTACA
GCGTGAGCTATGAGAAAGCGCCACGCTTCCCGAAGGGAGAAAGGCGGACAGGTATCCGGTAAGCGGCAGG
GTCGGAACAGGAGAGCGCACGAGGGAGCTTCCAGGGGGAAACGCCTGGTATCTTTATAGTCCTGTCGGGT
TTCGCCACCTCTGACTTGAGCGTCGATTTTTGTGATGCTCGTCAGGGGGGCGGAGCCTATGGAAAAACGC
CAGCAACGCGGCCTTTTTACGGTTCCTGGCCTTTTGCTGGCCTTTTGCTCACATGTTCTTTCCTGCGTTA
TCCCCTGATTCTGTGGATAACCGTATTACCGCCATGCATTAGTTATTAATAGTAATCAATTACGGGGTCA
TTAGTTCATAGCCC
