>Addgene plasmid #54625 | mKO2-N1 | addgene partial sequence | sequence record 90536 | CMV-F 5'-CGCAAATGGGCGGTAGGCGTG-3'
GTGAACCGTCAGATCCGCTAGCGCTACCGGACTCAGATCTCGAGCTCAAGCTTCGAATTCTGCAGTCGAC
GGTACCGCGGGCCCGGGATCCACCGGTCGCCACCATGGTGAGTGTGATTAAACCAGAGATGAAGATGAGG
TACTACATGGACGGCTCCGTCAATGGGCATGAGTTCACAATTGAAGGTGAAGGCACAGGCAGACCTTACG
AGGGACATCAAGAGATGACACTACGCGTCACAATGGCCGAGGGCGGGCCAATGCCTTTCGCGTTTGACTT
AGTGTCACACGTGTTCTGTTACGGCCACAGAGTATTTACTAAATATCCAGAAGAGATACCAGACTATTTC
AAACAAGCATTTCCTGAAGGCCTGTCATGGGAAAGGTCGTTGGAGTTCGAAGATGGTGGGTCCGCTTCAG
TCAGTGCGCATATAAGCCTTAGAGGAAACACCTTCTACCACAAATCCAAATTTACTGGGGTTAACTTTCC
TGCCGATGGTCCTATCATGCAAAACCAAAGTGTTGATTGGGAGCCATCAACCGAGAAAATTACTGCCAGC
GACGGAGTTCTGAAGGGTGATGTTACGATGTACCTAAAACTTGAAGGAGGCGGCAATCACAAATGCCAAA
TGAAGACTACTTACAAGGCGGCAAAAGAGATTCTTGAAATGCCAGGAGACCATTACATCGGCCATCGCCT
CGTCAGGAAAACCGAAGGCAACATTACTGAGCAGGTAGAAGATGCAGTAGCTCATAGCTAAGCGGCCGCG
ACTCTAGATCATAATCAGCCATACCACATTTGTAGAGGTT
